Addgene plasmid #204259: pQE60 R124Q wgMDH
Purpose: Bacterial expression of R124Q wgMDH with IPTG induction - Active site mutant
Depositing lab: Malate dehydrogenase CUREs Community (MCC). Depositing organization: University of San Diego. Publication: Organelle and translocatable forms of glyoxysomal malate dehydrogenase. The effect of the N-terminal presequence. Cox B, Chit MM, Weaver T, Gietl C, Bailey J, Bell E, Banaszak L. FEBS J. 2005 Feb;272(3):643-54. doi: 10.1111/j.1742-4658.2004.04475.x. PubMed 15670147.
Backbone
  Vector backbone: pQE60
  Backbone manufacturer: Qiagen
  Backbone size w/o insert (bp): 3391
  Vector type: Bacterial Expression
Growth in bacteria
  Bacterial resistance: Ampicillin, 100 μg/mL
  Growth temperature: 37°C
  Growth strain: DH5alpha
  Copy number: Low Copy
Gene/Insert
  Gene/Insert name: MDHG_CITLA (alt name: watermelon glyoxysomal malate dehydrogenase)
  Species: Citrullus lanatus subsp. Vulgaris
  Insert size (bp): 987
  Mutation: R124Q
  Tag / fusion protein: 6X His (C terminal on insert)
  Cloning method: Restriction Enzyme; 5′ cloning site NcoI (destroyed during cloning); 3′ cloning site BglII (not destroyed)
  Sequencing primers: 5′ CCCGAAAAGTGCCACCTG; 3′ CCAGTAATGACCTCAGAAC
Resource information
  A portion of this plasmid was derived from a plasmid made by: Received from Leonard J. Banaszak; Original construct from Christine Gietl
Terms and licenses: Academic/Nonprofit Terms; Industry Terms: Not Available to Industry
Depositor comments: For more information, please see the MDH CUREs Community website: https://www.mdhcures.org/
How to cite: pQE60 R124Q wgMDH was a gift from Malate dehydrogenase CUREs Community (MCC) (Addgene plasmid # 204259 ; http://n2t.net/addgene:204259 ; RRID:Addgene_204259)
