[The description below was written by a language model from this plasmid's Addgene catalogue record and pLannotate feature annotations shown in this document.]
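Description:
pQE60 R124Q wgMDH is a bacterial expression plasmid built on the Qiagen pQE60 backbone for IPTG-inducible production of a mutant watermelon (Citrullus lanatus) glyoxysomal malate dehydrogenase in E. coli. The sequenced plasmid is about 4.3 kb. It replicates from a ColE1/pBR322-type origin, with an adjacent bom region and only a short rop remnant. The repository lists it as low copy. Selection is by ampicillin through a complete β-lactamase gene driven by its own promoter. The feature table also detects a chloramphenicol acetyltransferase fragment with only a partial cat promoter, located between the lambda t0 and rrnB T1 terminators. This is a backbone remnant, and chloramphenicol is not listed as a selection marker.

The roughly 1 kb MDH coding sequence was inserted between the NcoI site, which was destroyed during cloning, and the BglII site, which was retained. This places it in frame with a C-terminal 6xHis tag that allows purification by metal-affinity chromatography. A lac operator lies just upstream of the insert, so lac repressor blocks transcription until IPTG is added. The promoter itself is not annotated in the feature table, and no lacI gene is annotated either, so the repressor would presumably have to come from the host. Transcription of the tagged gene ends at the lambda t0 terminator.

The R124Q substitution is described as an active-site mutation. The plasmid was deposited by a community that runs course-based undergraduate research on malate dehydrogenase. It is suited to expressing and purifying the mutant enzyme for comparison with wild-type protein in structure–function and kinetic studies.
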