Features (pLannotate 1.2.2; 12 found; start..end, strand, type, name):
     30..46      +  protein_bind   lac operator: The lac repressor binds to the lac operator to inhibit transcription in E. coli. This inhibition can be relieved by adding lactose or isopropyl-β-D-thiogalactopyranoside (IPTG). lac repressor encoded by lacI
     86..1042    +  CDS            MDHG_CITLA (fragment): Experimental evidence at protein level: Swiss-Prot protein existence level 1. From Citrullus lanatus (Watermelon) (Citrullus vulgaris).
   1049..1066    +  CDS            7xHis (fragment): 6xHis affinity tag
   1089..1183    +  terminator     lambda t0 terminator: transcription terminator from phage lambda
   1198..1226    +  promoter       cat promoter (fragment): promoter of the E. coli cat gene encoding chloramphenicol acetyltransferase
   1227..1890    +  CDS            CmR (fragment): chloramphenicol acetyltransferase; cat; confers resistance to chloramphenicol
   1955..2041    +  terminator     rrnB T1 terminator: Escherichia coli rrnB; transcription terminator T1 from the E. coli rrnB gene
   2053..2094    +  CDS            rop (fragment): Rop protein, which maintains plasmids at low copy number; rop
   2196..2336    +  misc_feature   bom: basis of mobility region from pBR322
   2522..3110    -  rep_origin     ori: high-copy-number ColE1/pMB1/pBR322/pUC origin of replication
   3281..4141    -  CDS            AmpR: β-lactamase; bla; confers resistance to ampicillin, carbenicillin, and related antibiotics
   4142..4246    -  promoter       AmpR promoter: bla
>Addgene plasmid #204259 | pQE60 R124Q wgMDH | addgene full sequence | sequence record 411040 | Addgene NGS Result
CTCGAGAAATCATAAAAAATTTATTTGCTTTGTGAGCGGATAACAATTTCACACAGAATTCATTAAAGAG
GAGAAATTAACTATGGCTAAAGGCGGAGCTCCCGGGTTCAAAGTCGCAATACTTGGCGCTGCCGGTGGCA
TTGGCCAGCCCCTTGCGATGTTGATGAAGATGAATCCTCTGGTTTCTGTTCTACATCTATATGATGTAGT
CAATGCCCCTGGTGTCACCGCTGATATTAGCCACATGGACACGGGTGCTGTGGTGCGTGGATTCTTGGGG
CAGCAGCAGCTGGAGGCTGCGCTTACTGGCATGGATCTTATTATAGTCCCTGCAGGTGTTCCTCAGAAAC
CAGGAATGACGAGGGATGATCTGTTCAAAATAAACGCAGGAATTGTCAAGACTCTGTGTGAAGGGATTGC
AAAGTGTTGTCCAAGAGCCATTGTCAACCTGATCAGTAATCCTGTGAACTCCACCGTGCCCATCGCAGCT
GAAGTTTTCAAGAAGGCTGGAACTTATGATCCAAAGCGACTTCTGGGAGTTACAATGCTCGACGTAGTCA
GAGCCAATACCTTTGTGGCAGAAGTATTGGGTCTTGATCCTCGGGATGTTGATGTTCCAGTTGTTGGCGG
TCATGCTGGTGTAACCATTTTGCCCCTTCTATCTCAGGTGAAGCCTCCAAGTTCTTTCACACAAGAAGAG
ATTAGTTACCTGACTGATAGGATTCAAAATGGTGGAACAGAAGTTGTCGAGGCCAAAGCAGGAGCTGGTT
CAGCAACTCTCTCAATGGCTTATGCTGCCGTTAAGTTTGCAGATGCATGCCTCAGGGGCTTAAGAGGAGA
TGCTGGTGTCATTGAATGCGCGTTTGTGTCTTCTCAGGTGACTGAACTTCCATTCTTTGCATCAAAAGTA
CGACTTGGTCGCAATGGTATCGAAGAAGTATACTCCCTTGGCCCGCTAAATGAGTATGAGAGGATTGGAT
TGGAGAAAGCGAAGAAAGAGTTGGCAGGAAGCATTGAGAAGGGAGTTTCCTTCATCAGAAGCAGATCTCA
TCACCATCACCATCACTAAGCTTAATTAGCTGAGCTTGGACTCCTGTTGATAGATCCAGTAATGACCTCA
GAACTCCATCTGGATTTGTTCAGAACGCTCGGTTGCCGCCGGGCGTTTTTTATTGGTGAGAATCCAAGCT
AGCTTGGCGAGATTTTCAGGAGCTAAGGAAGCTAAAATGGAGAAAAAAATCACTGGATATACCACCGTTG
ATATATCCCAATGGCATCGTAAAGAACATTTTGAGGCATTTCAGTCAGTTGCTCAATGTACCTATAACCA
GACCGTTCAGCTGGATATTACGGCCTTTTTAAAGACCGTAAAGAAAAATAAGCACAAGTTTTATCCGGCC
TTTATTCACATTCTTGCCCGCCTGATGAATGCTCATCCGGAATTTCGTATGGCAATGAAAGACGGTGAGC
TGGTGATATGGGATAGTGTTCACCCTTGTTACACCGTTTTCCATGAGCAAACTGAAACGTTTTCATCGCT
CTGGAGTGAATACCACGACGATTTCCGGCAGTTTCTACACATATATTCGCAAGATGTGGCGTGTTACGGT
GAAAACCTGGCCTATTTCCCTAAAGGGTTTATTGAGAATATGTTTTTCGTCTCAGCCAATCCCTGGGTGA
GTTTCACCAGTTTTGATTTAAACGTGGCCAATATGGACAACTTCTTCGCCCCCGTTTTCACCATGCATGG
GCAAATATTATACGCAAGGCGACAAGGTGCTGATGCCGCTGGCGATTCAGGTTCATCATGCCGTTTGTGA
TGGCTTCCATGTCGGCAGAATGCTTAATGAATTACAACAGTACTGCGATGAGTGGCAGGGCGGGGCGTAA
TTTTTTTAAGGCAGTTATTGGTGCCCTTAAACGCCTGGGGTAATGACTCTCTAGCTTGAGGCATCAAATA
AAACGAAAGGCTCAGTCGAAAGACTGGGCCTTTCGTTTTATCTGTTGTTTGTCGGTGAACGCTCTCCTGA
GTAGGACAAATCCGCCCTCTAGAGCTGCCTCGCGCGTTTCGGTGATGACGGTGAAAACCTCTGACACATG
CAGCTCCCGGAGACGGTCACAGCTTGTCTGTAAGCGGATGCCGGGAGCAGACAAGCCCGTCAGGGCGCGT
CAGCGGGTGTTGGCGGGTGTCGGGGCGCAGCCATGACCCAGTCACGTAGCGATAGCGGAGTGTATACTGG
CTTAACTATGCGGCATCAGAGCAGATTGTACTGAGAGTGCACCATATGCGGTGTGAAATACCGCACAGAT
GCGTAAGGAGAAAATACCGCATCAGGCGCTCTTCCGCTTCCTCGCTCACTGACTCGCTGCGCTCGGTCGT
TCGGCTGCGGCGAGCGGTATCAGCTCACTCAAAGGCGGTAATACGGTTATCCACAGAATCAGGGGATAAC
GCAGGAAAGAACATGTGAGCAAAAGGCCAGCAAAAGGCCAGGAACCGTAAAAAGGCCGCGTTGCTGGCGT
TTTTCCATAGGCTCCGCCCCCCTGACGAGCATCACAAAAATCGACGCTCAAGTCAGAGGTGGCGAAACCC
GACAGGACTATAAAGATACCAGGCGTTTCCCCCTGGAAGCTCCCTCGTGCGCTCTCCTGTTCCGACCCTG
CCGCTTACCGGATACCTGTCCGCCTTTCTCCCTTCGGGAAGCGTGGCGCTTTCTCATAGCTCACGCTGTA
GGTATCTCAGTTCGGTGTAGGTCGTTCGCTCCAAGCTGGGCTGTGTGCACGAACCCCCCGTTCAGCCCGA
CCGCTGCGCCTTATCCGGTAACTATCGTCTTGAGTCCAACCCGGTAAGACACGACTTATCGCCACTGGCA
GCAGCCACTGGTAACAGGATTAGCAGAGCGAGGTATGTAGGCGGTGCTACAGAGTTCTTGAAGTGGTGGC
CTAACTACGGCTACACTAGAAGGACAGTATTTGGTATCTGCGCTCTGCTGAAGCCAGTTACCTTCGGAAA
AAGAGTTGGTAGCTCTTGATCCGGCAAACAAACCACCGCTGGTAGCGGTGGTTTTTTTGTTTGCAAGCAG
CAGATTACGCGCAGAAAAAAAGGATCTCAAGAAGATCCTTTGATCTTTTCTACGGGGTCTGACGCTCAGT
GGAACGAAAACTCACGTTAAGGGATTTTGGTCATGAGATTATCAAAAAGGATCTTCACCTAGATCCTTTT
AAATTAAAAATGAAGTTTTAAATCAATCTAAAGTATATATGAGTAAACTTGGTCTGACAGTTACCAATGC
TTAATCAGTGAGGCACCTATCTCAGCGATCTGTCTATTTCGTTCATCCATAGTTGCCTGACTCCCCGTCG
TGTAGATAACTACGATACGGGAGGGCTTACCATCTGGCCCCAGTGCTGCAATGATACCGCGAGACCCACG
CTCACCGGCTCCAGATTTATCAGCAATAAACCAGCCAGCCGGAAGGGCCGAGCGCAGAAGTGGTCCTGCA
ACTTTATCCGCCTCCATCCAGTCTATTAATTGTTGCCGGGAAGCTAGAGTAAGTAGTTCGCCAGTTAATA
GTTTGCGCAACGTTGTTGCCATTGCTACAGGCATCGTGGTGTCACGCTCGTCGTTTGGTATGGCTTCATT
CAGCTCCGGTTCCCAACGATCAAGGCGAGTTACATGATCCCCCATGTTGTGCAAAAAAGCGGTTAGCTCC
TTCGGTCCTCCGATCGTTGTCAGAAGTAAGTTGGCCGCAGTGTTATCACTCATGGTTATGGCAGCACTGC
ATAATTCTCTTACTGTCATGCCATCCGTAAGATGCTTTTCTGTGACTGGTGAGTACTCAACCAAGTCATT
CTGAGAATAGTGTATGCGGCGACCGAGTTGCTCTTGCCCGGCGTCAATACGGGATAATACCGCGCCACAT
AGCAGAACTTTAAAAGTGCTCATCATTGGAAAACGTTCTTCGGGGCGAAAACTCTCAAGGATCTTACCGC
TGTTGAGATCCAGTTCGATGTAACCCACTCGTGCACCCAACTGATCTTCAGCATCTTTTACTTTCACCAG
CGTTTCTGGGTGAGCAAAAACAGGAAGGCAAAATGCCGCAAAAAAGGGAATAAGGGCGACACGGAAATGT
TGAATACTCATACTCTTCCTTTTTCAATATTATTGAAGCATTTATCAGGGTTATTGTCTCATGAGCGGAT
ACATATTTGAATGTATTTAGAAAAATAAACAAATAGGGGTTCCGCGCACATTTCCCCGAAAAGTGCCACC
TGACGTCTAAGAAACCATTATTATCATGACATTAACCTATAAAAATAGGCGTATCACGAGGCCCTTTCGT
CTTCAC
